>Addgene plasmid #204273 | pQE60 R196M wgMDH | addgene full sequence | sequence record 411058 | Addgene NGS Result
CTCGAGAAATCATAAAAAATTTATTTGCTTTGTGAGCGGATAACAATTTTGTGAGCGGATAACAATTTCA
CACAGAATTCATTAAAGAGGAGAAATTAACTATGGCTAAAGGCGGAGCTCCCGGGTTCAAAGTCGCAATA
CTTGGCGCTGCCGGTGGCATTGGCCAGCCCCTTGCGATGTTGATGAAGATGAATCCTCTGGTTTCTGTTC
TACATCTATATGATGTAGTCAATGCCCCTGGTGTCACCGCTGATATTAGCCACATGGACACGGGTGCTGT
GGTGCGTGGATTCTTGGGGCAGCAGCAGCTGGAGGCTGCGCTTACTGGCATGGATCTTATTATAGTCCCT
GCAGGTGTTCCTCGAAAACCAGGAATGACGAGGGATGATCTGTTCAAAATAAACGCAGGAATTGTCAAGA
CTCTGTGTGAAGGGATTGCAAAGTGTTGTCCAAGAGCCATTGTCAACCTGATCAGTAATCCTGTGAACTC
CACCGTGCCCATCGCAGCTGAAGTTTTCAAGAAGGCTGGAACTTATGATCCAAAGCGACTTCTGGGAGTT
ACAATGCTCGACGTAGTCATGGCCAATACCTTTGTGGCAGAAGTATTGGGTCTTGATCCTCGGGATGTTG
ATGTTCCAGTTGTTGGCGGTCATGCTGGTGTAACCATTTTGCCCCTTCTATCTCAGGTGAAGCCTCCAAG
TTCTTTCACACAAGAAGAGATTAGTTACCTGACTGATAGGATTCAAAATGGTGGAACAGAAGTTGTCGAG
GCCAAAGCAGGAGCTGGTTCAGCAACTCTCTCAATGGCTTATGCTGCCGTTAAGTTTGCAGATGCATGCC
TCAGGGGCTTAAGAGGAGATGCTGGTGTCATTGAATGCGCGTTTGTGTCTTCTCAGGTGACTGAACTTCC
ATTCTTTGCATCAAAAGTACGACTTGGTCGCAATGGTATCGAAGAAGTATACTCCCTTGGCCCGCTAAAT
GAGTATGAGAGGATTGGATTGGAGAAAGCGAAGAAAGAGTTGGCAGGAAGCATTGAGAAGGGAGTTTCCT
TCATCAGAAGCAGATCTCATCACCATCACCATCACTAAGCTTAATTAGCTGAGCTTGGACTCCTGTTGAT
AGATCCAGTAATGACCTCAGAACTCCATCTGGATTTGTTCAGAACGCTCGGTTGCCGCCGGGCGTTTTTT
ATTGGTGAGAATCCAAGCTAGCTTGGCGAGATTTTCAGGAGCTAAGGAAGCTAAAATGGAGAAAAAAATC
ACTGGATATACCACCGTTGATATATCCCAATGGCATCGTAAAGAACATTTTGAGGCATTTCAGTCAGTTG
CTCAATGTACCTATAACCAGACCGTTCAGCTGGATATTACGGCCTTTTTAAAGACCGTAAAGAAAAATAA
GCACAAGTTTTATCCGGCCTTTATTCACATTCTTGCCCGCCTGATGAATGCTCATCCGGAATTTCGTATG
GCAATGAAAGACGGTGAGCTGGTGATATGGGATAGTGTTCACCCTTGTTACACCGTTTTCCATGAGCAAA
CTGAAACGTTTTCATCGCTCTGGAGTGAATACCACGACGATTTCCGGCAGTTTCTACACATATATTCGCA
AGATGTGGCGTGTTACGGTGAAAACCTGGCCTATTTCCCTAAAGGGTTTATTGAGAATATGTTTTTCGTC
TCAGCCAATCCCTGGGTGAGTTTCACCAGTTTTGATTTAAACGTGGCCAATATGGACAACTTCTTCGCCC
CCGTTTTCACCATGCATGGGCAAATATTATACGCAAGGCGACAAGGTGCTGATGCCGCTGGCGATTCAGG
TTCATCATGCCGTTTGTGATGGCTTCCATGTCGGCAGAATGCTTAATGAATTACAACAGTACTGCGATGA
GTGGCAGGGCGGGGCGTAATTTTTTTAAGGCAGTTATTGGTGCCCTTAAACGCCTGGGGTAATGACTCTC
TAGCTTGAGGCATCAAATAAAACGAAAGGCTCAGTCGAAAGACTGGGCCTTTCGTTTTATCTGTTGTTTG
TCGGTGAACGCTCTCCTGAGTAGGACAAATCCGCCCTCTAGAGCTGCCTCGCGCGTTTCGGTGATGACGG
TGAAAACCTCTGACACATGCAGCTCCCGGAGACGGTCACAGCTTGTCTGTAAGCGGATGCCGGGAGCAGA
CAAGCCCGTCAGGGCGCGTCAGCGGGTGTTGGCGGGTGTCGGGGCGCAGCCATGACCCAGTCACGTAGCG
ATAGCGGAGTGTATACTGGCTTAACTATGCGGCATCAGAGCAGATTGTACTGAGAGTGCACCATATGCGG
TGTGAAATACCGCACAGATGCGTAAGGAGAAAATACCGCATCAGGCGCTCTTCCGCTTCCTCGCTCACTG
ACTCGCTGCGCTCGGTCGTTCGGCTGCGGCGAGCGGTATCAGCTCACTCAAAGGCGGTAATACGGTTATC
CACAGAATCAGGGGATAACGCAGGAAAGAACATGTGAGCAAAAGGCCAGCAAAAGGCCAGGAACCGTAAA
AAGGCCGCGTTGCTGGCGTTTTTCCATAGGCTCCGCCCCCCTGACGAGCATCACAAAAATCGACGCTCAA
GTCAGAGGTGGCGAAACCCGACAGGACTATAAAGATACCAGGCGTTTCCCCCTGGAAGCTCCCTCGTGCG
CTCTCCTGTTCCGACCCTGCCGCTTACCGGATACCTGTCCGCCTTTCTCCCTTCGGGAAGCGTGGCGCTT
TCTCATAGCTCACGCTGTAGGTATCTCAGTTCGGTGTAGGTCGTTCGCTCCAAGCTGGGCTGTGTGCACG
AACCCCCCGTTCAGCCCGACCGCTGCGCCTTATCCGGTAACTATCGTCTTGAGTCCAACCCGGTAAGACA
CGACTTATCGCCACTGGCAGCAGCCACTGGTAACAGGATTAGCAGAGCGAGGTATGTAGGCGGTGCTACA
GAGTTCTTGAAGTGGTGGCCTAACTACGGCTACACTAGAAGGACAGTATTTGGTATCTGCGCTCTGCTGA
AGCCAGTTACCTTCGGAAAAAGAGTTGGTAGCTCTTGATCCGGCAAACAAACCACCGCTGGTAGCGGTGG
TTTTTTTGTTTGCAAGCAGCAGATTACGCGCAGAAAAAAAGGATCTCAAGAAGATCCTTTGATCTTTTCT
ACGGGGTCTGACGCTCAGTGGAACGAAAACTCACGTTAAGGGATTTTGGTCATGAGATTATCAAAAAGGA
TCTTCACCTAGATCCTTTTAAATTAAAAATGAAGTTTTAAATCAATCTAAAGTATATATGAGTAAACTTG
GTCTGACAGTTACCAATGCTTAATCAGTGAGGCACCTATCTCAGCGATCTGTCTATTTCGTTCATCCATA
GTTGCCTGACTCCCCGTCGTGTAGATAACTACGATACGGGAGGGCTTACCATCTGGCCCCAGTGCTGCAA
TGATACCGCGAGACCCACGCTCACCGGCTCCAGATTTATCAGCAATAAACCAGCCAGCCGGAAGGGCCGA
GCGCAGAAGTGGTCCTGCAACTTTATCCGCCTCCATCCAGTCTATTAATTGTTGCCGGGAAGCTAGAGTA
AGTAGTTCGCCAGTTAATAGTTTGCGCAACGTTGTTGCCATTGCTACAGGCATCGTGGTGTCACGCTCGT
CGTTTGGTATGGCTTCATTCAGCTCCGGTTCCCAACGATCAAGGCGAGTTACATGATCCCCCATGTTGTG
CAAAAAAGCGGTTAGCTCCTTCGGTCCTCCGATCGTTGTCAGAAGTAAGTTGGCCGCAGTGTTATCACTC
ATGGTTATGGCAGCACTGCATAATTCTCTTACTGTCATGCCATCCGTAAGATGCTTTTCTGTGACTGGTG
AGTACTCAACCAAGTCATTCTGAGAATAGTGTATGCGGCGACCGAGTTGCTCTTGCCCGGCGTCAATACG
GGATAATACCGCGCCACATAGCAGAACTTTAAAAGTGCTCATCATTGGAAAACGTTCTTCGGGGCGAAAA
CTCTCAAGGATCTTACCGCTGTTGAGATCCAGTTCGATGTAACCCACTCGTGCACCCAACTGATCTTCAG
CATCTTTTACTTTCACCAGCGTTTCTGGGTGAGCAAAAACAGGAAGGCAAAATGCCGCAAAAAAGGGAAT
AAGGGCGACACGGAAATGTTGAATACTCATACTCTTCCTTTTTCAATATTATTGAAGCATTTATCAGGGT
TATTGTCTCATGAGCGGATACATATTTGAATGTATTTAGAAAAATAAACAAATAGGGGTTCCGCGCACAT
TTCCCCGAAAAGTGCCACCTGACGTCTAAGAAACCATTATTATCATGACATTAACCTATAAAAATAGGCG
TATCACGAGGCCCTTTCGTCTTCAC
Features (pLannotate 1.2.2; 13 found; start..end, strand, type, name):
     30..46      +  protein_bind   lac operator: The lac repressor binds to the lac operator to inhibit transcription in E. coli. This inhibition can be relieved by adding lactose or isopropyl-β-D-thiogalactopyranoside (IPTG). lac repressor encoded by lacI
     49..65      +  protein_bind   lac operator: The lac repressor binds to the lac operator to inhibit transcription in E. coli. This inhibition can be relieved by adding lactose or isopropyl-β-D-thiogalactopyranoside (IPTG). lac repressor encoded by lacI
    105..1061    +  CDS            MDHG_CITLA (fragment): Experimental evidence at protein level: Swiss-Prot protein existence level 1. From Citrullus lanatus (Watermelon) (Citrullus vulgaris).
   1068..1085    +  CDS            7xHis (fragment): 6xHis affinity tag
   1108..1202    +  terminator     lambda t0 terminator: transcription terminator from phage lambda
   1217..1245    +  promoter       cat promoter (fragment): promoter of the E. coli cat gene encoding chloramphenicol acetyltransferase
   1246..1909    +  CDS            CmR (fragment): chloramphenicol acetyltransferase; cat; confers resistance to chloramphenicol
   1974..2060    +  terminator     rrnB T1 terminator: Escherichia coli rrnB; transcription terminator T1 from the E. coli rrnB gene
   2072..2113    +  CDS            rop (fragment): Rop protein, which maintains plasmids at low copy number; rop
   2215..2355    +  misc_feature   bom: basis of mobility region from pBR322
   2541..3129    -  rep_origin     ori: high-copy-number ColE1/pMB1/pBR322/pUC origin of replication
   3300..4160    -  CDS            AmpR: β-lactamase; bla; confers resistance to ampicillin, carbenicillin, and related antibiotics
   4161..4265    -  promoter       AmpR promoter: bla
