[The description below was written by a language model from this plasmid's Addgene catalogue record and pLannotate feature annotations shown in this document.]
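Description:
pQE60 R196M wgMDH is a bacterial expression plasmid built on the Qiagen pQE60 backbone for IPTG-inducible production of a mutant watermelon (Citrullus lanatus) glyoxysomal malate dehydrogenase in E. coli. It replicates from a ColE1/pMB1-type origin and is selected with ampicillin through a β-lactamase gene driven by its own promoter. The annotation tool labels the origin generically as high copy, while the catalogue entry lists the plasmid as low copy. The backbone also carries a pBR322 bom region, a short rop fragment, and a partial chloramphenicol acetyltransferase cassette (fragmentary cat promoter and CmR coding sequence) followed by the rrnB T1 terminator. Chloramphenicol is not listed as a selection for this plasmid.

The expression cassette begins with two tandem lac operators, which let lac repressor hold transcription off until IPTG is added. The promoter itself is not annotated in the feature table. No lacI gene is annotated either, so repressor would have to come from the host or a helper plasmid. Downstream lies the MDHG_CITLA coding sequence, annotated as a fragment of the full Swiss-Prot entry and listed as a 987 bp insert, cloned between NcoI (destroyed during cloning) and BglII. It is fused at its C terminus to a 6xHis tag for metal-affinity purification and followed by the lambda t0 terminator. The insert carries the R196M substitution, described as an active-site mutation. The plasmid serves to produce purified mutant enzyme for comparison with the wild type in studies of malate dehydrogenase catalysis, and it was deposited by a community that runs course-based undergraduate research on this enzyme.
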