Addgene plasmid #204273: pQE60 R196M wgMDH
Purpose: Bacterial expression of R196M wgMDH with IPTG induction - Active site mutant
Depositing lab: Malate dehydrogenase CUREs Community (MCC). Depositing organization: University of San Diego. Publication: Organelle and translocatable forms of glyoxysomal malate dehydrogenase. The effect of the N-terminal presequence. Cox B, Chit MM, Weaver T, Gietl C, Bailey J, Bell E, Banaszak L. FEBS J. 2005 Feb;272(3):643-54. doi: 10.1111/j.1742-4658.2004.04475.x. PubMed 15670147.
Backbone
  Vector backbone: pQE60
  Backbone manufacturer: Qiagen
  Backbone size w/o insert (bp): 3391
  Vector type: Bacterial Expression
Growth in bacteria
  Bacterial resistance: Ampicillin, 100 μg/mL
  Growth temperature: 37°C
  Growth strain: DH5alpha
  Copy number: Low Copy
Gene/Insert
  Gene/Insert name: MDHG_CITLA (alt name: watermelon glyoxysomal malate dehydrogenase)
  Species: Citrullus lanatus subsp. Vulgaris
  Insert size (bp): 987
  Mutation: R196M
  Tag / fusion protein: 6X His (C terminal on insert)
  Cloning method: Restriction Enzyme; 5′ cloning site NcoI (destroyed during cloning); 3′ cloning site BglII (not destroyed)
  Sequencing primers: 5′ CCCGAAAAGTGCCACCTG; 3′ CCAGTAATGACCTCAGAAC
Resource information
  A portion of this plasmid was derived from a plasmid made by: Received from Leonard J. Banaszak; Original construct from Christine Gietl
Terms and licenses: Academic/Nonprofit Terms; Industry Terms: Not Available to Industry
Depositor comments: For more information, please see the MDH CUREs Community website: https://www.mdhcures.org/
How to cite: pQE60 R196M wgMDH was a gift from Malate dehydrogenase CUREs Community (MCC) (Addgene plasmid # 204273 ; http://n2t.net/addgene:204273 ; RRID:Addgene_204273)
